>Addgene plasmid #124693 | EGFP-miSFIT-12-C | addgene full sequence | sequence record 243894 | Addgene NGS Result
TTTCCATAGGCTCCGCCCCCCTGACGAGCATCACAAAAATCGACGCTCAAGTCAGAGGTGGCGAAACCCG
ACAGGACTATAAAGATACCAGGCGTTTCCCCCTGGAAGCTCCCTCGTGCGCTCTCCTGTTCCGACCCTGC
CGCTTACCGGATACCTGTCCGCCTTTCTCCCTTCGGGAAGCGTGGCGCTTTCTCATAGCTCACGCTGTAG
GTATCTCAGTTCGGTGTAGGTCGTTCGCTCCAAGCTGGGCTGTGTGCACGAACCCCCCGTTCAGCCCGAC
CGCTGCGCCTTATCCGGTAACTATCGTCTTGAGTCCAACCCGGTAAGACACGACTTATCGCCACTGGCAG
CAGCCACTGGTAACAGGATTAGCAGAGCGAGGTATGTAGGCGGTGCTACAGAGTTCTTGAAGTGGTGGCC
TAACTACGGCTACACTAGAAGAACAGTATTTGGTATCTGCGCTCTGCTGAAGCCAGTTACCTTCGGAAAA
AGAGTTGGTAGCTCTTGATCCGGCAAACAAACCACCGCTGGTAGCGGTGGTTTTTTTGTTTGCAAGCAGC
AGATTACGCGCAGAAAAAAAGGATCTCAAGAAGATCCTTTGATCTTTTCTACGGGGTCTGACGCTCAGTG
GAACGAAAACTCACGTTAAGGGATTTTGGTCATGAGATTATCAAAAAGGATCTTCACCTAGATCCTTTTA
AATTAAAAATGAAGTTTTAAATCAATCTAAAGTATATATGAGTAAACTTGGTCTGACAGTTACCAATGCT
TAATCAGTGAGGCACCTATCTCAGCGATCTGTCTATTTCGTTCATCCATAGTTGCCTGACTCCCCGTCGT
GTAGATAACTACGATACGGGAGGGCTTACCATCTGGCCCCAGTGCTGCAATGATACCGCGAGACCCACGC
TCACCGGCTCCAGATTTATCAGCAATAAACCAGCCAGCCGGAAGGGCCGAGCGCAGAAGTGGTCCTGCAA
CTTTATCCGCCTCCATCCAGTCTATTAATTGTTGCCGGGAAGCTAGAGTAAGTAGTTCGCCAGTTAATAG
TTTGCGCAACGTTGTTGCCATTGCTACAGGCATCGTGGTGTCACGCTCGTCGTTTGGTATGGCTTCATTC
AGCTCCGGTTCCCAACGATCAAGGCGAGTTACATGATCCCCCATGTTGTGCAAAAAAGCGGTTAGCTCCT
TCGGTCCTCCGATCGTTGTCAGAAGTAAGTTGGCCGCAGTGTTATCACTCATGGTTATGGCAGCACTGCA
TAATTCTCTTACTGTCATGCCATCCGTAAGATGCTTTTCTGTGACTGGTGAGTACTCAACCAAGTCATTC
TGAGAATAGTGTATGCGGCGACCGAGTTGCTCTTGCCCGGCGTCAATACGGGATAATACCGCGCCACATA
GCAGAACTTTAAAAGTGCTCATCATTGGAAAACGTTCTTCGGGGCGAAAACTCTCAAGGATCTTACCGCT
GTTGAGATCCAGTTCGATGTAACCCACTCGTGCACCCAACTGATCTTCAGCATCTTTTACTTTCACCAGC
GTTTCTGGGTGAGCAAAAACAGGAAGGCAAAATGCCGCAAAAAAGGGAATAAGGGCGACACGGAAATGTT
GAATACTCATACTCTTCCTTTTTCAATATTATTGAAGCATTTATCAGGGTTATTGTCTCATGAGCGGATA
CATATTTGAATGTATTTAGAAAAATAAACAAATAGGGGTTCCGCGCACATTTCCCCGAAAAGTGCCACCT
AAATTGTAAGCGTTAATATTTTGTTAAAATTCGCGTTAAATTTTTGTTAAATCAGCTCATTTTTTAACCA
ATAGGCCGAAATCGGCAAAATCCCTTATAAATCAAAAGAATAGACCGAGATAGGGT
[37 nt withheld, positions 1877-1913]
AAAGAACGTGGACTCCAACGTCAAAGG
[49 nt withheld, positions 1941-1989]
T
[91 nt withheld, positions 1991-2081]
G
[124 nt withheld, positions 2083-2206]
CCCATTCGCCATTCAGGCTGCGCAACTGTTGGGAAGGGCGATCGGTGCGGGCCTCTTCGCTATTACGCCA
GCTGGCGAAAGGGGGATGTGCTGCAAGGCGATTAAGTTGGGTAACGCCAGGGTTTTCCCAGTCACGACGT
TGTAAAACGACGGCCAGTGAGCGCGCGTAATACGACTCACTATAGGGCGAATTGGGTACGTCCCTAGGCC
TCCAAAAAAGCCTCCTCACTACTTCTGGAATAGCTCAGAGGCCGAGGCGGCCTCGGCCTCTGCATAAATA
AAAAAAATTAGTCAGCCATGGGGCGGAGAATGGGCGGAACTGGGCGGAGTTAGGGGCGGGATGGGCGGAG
TTAGGGGCGGGATAGCTAGAGCCAGACATGATAAGATACATTGATGAGTTTGGACAAACCACAACTAGAA
TGCAGTGAAAAAAATGCTTTATTTGTGAAATTTGTGATGCTATTGCTTTATTTGTAACCATTATAAGCTG
CAATAAACAAGTTCCTCTCACTCTCTGATATTCATTTCTTTGCAAGTTATAAATACTGAATAATAAGATG
ACATGAACTACTACTGCTAGAGATTTTCCACACTGACTAAAAGGGTCTGAGGGATCTCTAGTTACCAGAG
TCACACAACAGACGGGCACACACTACTTGAAGCACTCAAGGCAAGCTTTATTGAGGCTTAAGCAGTGGGT
TCCCTAGTTAGCCAGAGAGCTCCCAGGCTCAGATCTGGTCTAACCAGAGAGACCCAGTACAAGCAAAAAG
CAGATCTTGTCTTCGTTGGGAGTGAATTAGCCCTTCCAGTCCCCCCTTTTCTTTTAAAAAGTGGCTAAGA
TCTACAGCTGCCTTGTAAGTCATTGGTCTTAAAGGTACCGAGCTCGAATTCCAGGCGGGGAGGCGGCCCA
AAGGGAGATCCGACTCGTCTGAGGGCGAAGGCGAAGACGCGGAAGAGGCCGCAGAGCCGGCAGCAGGCCG
CGGGAAGGAAGGTCCGCTGGATTGAGGGCCGAAGGGACGTAGCAGAAGGACGTCCCGCGCAGAATCCAGG
TGGCAACACAGGCGAGCAGCCATGGAAAGGACGTCAGCTTCCCCGACAACACCACGGAATTGTCAGTGCC
CAACAGCCGAGCCCCTGTCCAGCAGCGGGCAAGGCAGGCGGCGATGAGTTCCGCCGTGGCAATAGGGAGG
GGGAAAGCGAAAGTCCCGGAAAGGAGCTGACAGGTGGTGGCAATGCCCCAACCAGTGGGGGTTGCGTCAG
CAAACACAGTGCACACCACGCCACGTTGCCTGACAACGGGCCACAACTCCTCATAAAGAGACAGCAACCA
GGATTTATACAAGGAGGAGAAAATGAAAGCCATACGGGAAGCAATAGCATGATACAAAGGCATTAAAGCA
GCGTATCCACATAGCGTAAAAGGAGCAACATAGTTAAGAATACCAGTCAATCTTTCACAAATTTTGTAAT
CCAGAGGTTGATTGTCGACTCTAGACTCGACTCTAGAGGATCCCCCTGTTCCACCTCTTGAAGGCTATGT
AGGCCACAAGGCCCACAACCACAGCAGCCAGGATGGAGCAATAGACAGGGATGAGGTTGTCGGTGGTGCC
TCGGGTCACCACGGGCTGGGAGCTGCCCATCACTGTGGTCACCACACCTGCCACCGTGCTGGCTATGAGG
TCTTGTTCTGGAGGTGCCTCAGGCTCCTGGGTGCTGGGGGCTGTGCTGTCCGAGCCCTCTGGGGGTGTGG
ACCGTGTAATCCAACGGCCAGGGATCTCCTCGCACTCGGCGTCGGCCCAGCGTGTGCACTCGCGGAGCTG
GCGCTCGGTGTCCTCGCACACGGTGCAGGGCAGGCACGGGTCCACGTGGTTGGCCTCGTCGGAATACGTG
CCGTCGGGGCACTCCTCGCACACGGTGTTCTGCTTGTCCTGGCAGGAGAACACGAGGCCCGAGCCCGCCT
CGCACACGCGGCACGCCTCGCAGCGCCCAGTCGTCTCATCCTGGTAGTAGCCGTAGGCGCAGCGGCACAC
GGCGTCGTCGGCCTCCACGCACGGCGCCGACATGCTCTGGAGCCCCACGCACTCGGTGCACGGCTTGCAC
GGCTCGGTCGCGCTCACCACGTCGGAGAACGTCACGCTGTCCAGGCAGGGCTCACACACGGTCTGGTTGG
CTCCACAAGGCTGGGCCACACCCTCGCCCAGGTTGCAGGCTTTGCAGCACTCACCGCTGTGTGTGTACAG
GCCTGTGGGGCATGCCTCCTTGGCACCTCCAAGGGACACCCCCAGAAGCAGCAACAGCAGCAGGCGCGGC
CCGTCCATGGCGCGGCCGGTGGCACCTGCCCCCATCGCCCGCCTCCCGCGGCAGCGCTCGACTTCCAGCT
CGGTCCGCTTTGCGGACTGATGGGGCTGCGCTGCGCTGCGCTCCAGCGCCCCCCCTGCCCGCCGGAGCTG
GCCGCGGCCCGAATTCCTGCAGCCCGGGGGATCCCCCTGGGGAGAGAGGTCGGTGATTCGGTCAACGAGG
GAGCCGACTGCCGACGTGCGCTCCGGAGGCTTGCAGAATGCGGAACACCGCGCGGGCAGGAACAGGGCCC
ACACTACCGCCCCACACCCCGCCTCCCGCACCGCCCCTTCCCGGCCGCTGCTCTCGGCGCGCCCTGCTGA
GCAGCCGCTATTGGCCACAGCCCATCGCGGTCGGCGCGCTGCCATTGCTCCCTGGCGCTGTCCGTCTGCG
AGGGTACTAGTGAGACGTGCGGCTTCCGTTTGTCACGTCCGGCACGCCGCGAACCGCAAGGAACCTTCCC
GACTTAGGGGCGGAGCAGGAAGCGTCGCCGGGGGGCCCACAAGGGTAGCGGCGAAGATCCGGGTGACGCT
GCGAACGGACGTGAAGAATGTGCGAGACCCAGGGTCGGCGCCGCTGCGTTTCCCGGAACCACGCCCAGAG
CAGCCGCGTCCCTGCGCAAACCCAGGGCTGCCTTGGAAAAGGCGCAACCCCAACCCCGTGGAATTCGATA
TCAAGCTTCTCGAGGGTAGGCGTGTACGGTGGGAGGCCTATATAAGCAGAGCTCGTTTAGTGAACCGTCA
GATCGCCTGGAGACGCCATCCACGCTGTTTTGACCTCCATAGAAGACACCGGGACCGATCCAGCCTCCGC
GGAATTCACCATGGTGAGCAAGGGCGAGGAGCTGTTCACCGGGGTGGTGCCCATCCTGGTCGAGCTGGAC
GGCGACGTAAACGGCCACAAGTTCAGCGTGTCCGGCGAGGGCGAGGGCGATGCCACCTACGGCAAGCTGA
CCCTGAAGTTCATCTGCACCACCGGCAAGCTGCCCGTGCCCTGGCCCACCCTCGTGACCACCCTGACCTA
CGGCGTGCAGTGCTTCAGCCGCTACCCCGACCACATGAAGCAGCACGACTTCTTCAAGTCCGCCATGCCC
GAAGGCTACGTCCAGGAGCGCACCATCTTCTTCAAGGACGACGGCAACTACAAGACCCGCGCCGAGGTGA
AGTTCGAGGGCGACACCCTGGTGAACCGCATCGAGCTGAAGGGCATCGACTTCAAGGAGGACGGCAACAT
CCTGGGGCACAAGCTGGAGTACAACTACAACAGCCACAACGTCTATATCATGGCCGACAAGCAGAAGAAC
GGCATCAAGGTGAACTTCAAGATCCGCCACAACATCGAGGACGGCAGCGTGCAGCTCGCCGACCACTACC
AGCAGAACACCCCCATCGGCGACGGCCCCGTGCTGCTGCCCGACAACCACTACCTGAGCACCCAGTCCGC
CCTGAGCAAAGACCCCAACGAGAAGCGCGATCACATGGTCCTGCTGGAGTTCGTGACCGCCGCCGGGATC
ACTCTCGGCATGGACGAGCTGTACAAGTAAAGCGGCCGCGTCGAGAGATGGGGGAGGCTAACTGAGCTAG
CCTACCTGCACTCTAAGCACTTTGACCGGTACTAGCTTAGTCATGCACCGGGCTGCAGGAATTCGATGAC
AGGCGCAGCTTCCGAGGGATTTGAGATCCAGACATGATAAGATACATTGATGAGTTTGGACAAACCAAAA
CTAGAATGCAGTGAAAAAAATGCCTTATTTGTGAAATTTGTGATGCTATTGCCTTATTTGTAACCATTAT
AAGCTGCAATAAACAAGTTAACAACAACAATTGCATTCATTTTATGTTTCAGGTTCAGGGGGAGGTGTGG
GAGGTTTTTTAAAGCAAGTAAAACCTCTACAAATGTGGTATGGCTGATTATGATCAGATCTCTCGAGGCT
AGTCTCGTGATCGATAAAATTTTGAATTTTTGTAATTTGTTTTTGTAATTCTTTAGTTTGTATGTCTGTT
GCTATTATGTCTACTATTCTTTCCCCTGCACTGTACCCCCCAATCCCCCCTTTTCTTTTAAAAGTTAACC
GATACCGTCGAGATCCGTTCACTAATCGAATGGATCTGTCTCTGTCTCTCTCTCCACCTTCTTCTTCTAT
TCCTTCGGGCCTGTCGGGTCCCCTCGGGGTTGGGAGGTGGGTCTGAAACGATAATGGTGAATATCCCTGC
CTAACTCTATTCACTATAGAAAGTACAGCAAAAACTATTCTTAAACCTACCAAGCCTCCTACTATCATTA
TGAATAATTTTATATACCACAGCCAATTTGTTATGTTAAACCAATTCCACAAACTTGCCCATTTATCTAA
TTCCAATAATTCTTGTTCATTCTTTTCTTGCTGGTTTTGCGATTCTTCAATTAAGGAGTGTATTAAGCTT
GTGTAATTGTTAATTTCTCTGTCCCACTCCATCCAGGTCGTGTGATTCCAAATCTGTTCCAGAGATTTAT
TACTCCAACTAGCATTCCAAGGCACAGCAGTGGTGCAAATGAGTTTTCCAGAGCAACCCCAAATCCCCAG
GAGCTGTTGATCCTTTAGGTATCTTTCCACAGCCAGGATTCTTGCCTGGAGCTGCTTGATGCCCCAGACT
GTGAGTTGCAACAGATGCTGTTGCGCCTCAATAGCCCTCAGCAAATTGTTCTGCTGCTGCACTATACCAG
ACAATAATTGTCTGGCCTGTACCGTCAGCGTCATTGACGCTGCGCCCATAGTGCTTCCTGCTGCTCCCAA
GAACCCAAGGAACAAAGCTCCTATTCCCACTGCTCTTTTTTCTCTCTGCACCACTCTTCTCTTTGCCTTG
GTGGGTGCTACTCCTAATGGTTCAATTTTTACTACTTTATATTTATATAATTCACTTCTCCAATTGTCCC
TCATATCTCCTCCTCCAGGTCTGAAGATCAGCGGCCGCTTGCTGTGCGGTGGTCTTACTTTTGTTTTGCT
CTTCCTCTATCTTGTCTAAAGCTTCCTTGGTGTCTTTTATCTCTATCCTTTGATGCACACAATAGAGGGT
TGCTACTGTATTATATAATGATCTAAGTTCTTCTGATCCTGTCTGAAGGGATGGTTGTAGCTGTCCCAGT
ATTTGTCTACAGCCTTCTGATGTTTCTAACAGGCCAGGATTAACTGCGAATCGTTCTAGCTCCCTGCTTG
CCCATACTATATGTTTTAATTTATATTTTTTCTTTCCCCCTGGCCTTAACCGAATTTTTTCCCATCGCGA
TCTAATTCTCCCCCGCTTAATACTGACGCTCTCGCACCCATCTCTCTCCTTCTAGCCTCCGCTAGTCAAA
ATTTTTGGCGTACTCACCAGTCGCCGCCCCTCGCCTCTTGCCGTGCGCGCTTCAGCAAGCCGAGTCCTGC
GTCGAGAGAGCTCCTCTGGTTTCCCTTTCGCTTTCAAGTCCCTGTTCGGGCGCCACTGCTAGAGATTTTC
CACACTGACTAAAAGGGTCTGAGGGATCTCTAGTTACCAGAGTCACACAACAGACGGGCACACACTACTT
GAAGCACTCAAGGCAAGCTTTATTGAGGCTTAAGCAGTGGGTTCCCTAGTTAGCCAGAGAGCTCCCAGGC
TCAGATCTGGTCTAACCAGAGAGACCCCGGTTCACTAAACGAGCTCTGCTTATATAGACCTCCCACCGTA
CACGCCTACCGCCCATTTGCGTCAATGGGGCGGAGTTGTTACGACATTTTGGAAAGTCCCGTTGATTTTG
GTGCCAAAACAAACTCCCATTGACGTCAATGGGGTGGAGACTTGGAAATCCCCGTGAGTCAAACCGCTAT
CCACGCCCATTGATGTACTGCCAAAACCGCATCACCATGGTAATAGCGATGACTAATACGTAGATGTACT
GCCAAGTAGGAAAGTCCCATAAGGTCATGTACTGGGCATAATGCCAGGCGGGCCATTTACCGTCATTGAC
GTCAATAGGGGGCGTACTTGGCATATGATACACTTGATGTACTGCCAAGTGGGCAGTTTACCGTAAATAC
TCCACCCATTGACGTCAATGGAAAGTCCCTATTGGCGTTACTATGGGAACATACGTCATTATTGACGTCA
ATGGGCGGGGGTCGTTGGGCGGTCAGCCAGGCGGGCCATTTACCGTAAGTTATGTAACGCGGAACTCCAT
ATATGGGCTATGAACTAATGACCCCGTAATTGATTACTATTAATAACTAGTCAATAATCAATGTCAACAT
GGCGGTAATGTTGGACATGAGCCAATATAAATGTACATATTATGATATGGATACAACGTATGCAATGGCC
AAGCTTGCAGCTCCAGCTTTTGTTCCCTTTAGTGAGGGTTAATTGCGCGCTTGGCGTAATCATGGTCATA
GCTGTTTCCTGTGTGAAATTGTTATCCGCTCACAATTCCACACAACATACGAGCCGGAAGCATAAAGTGT
AAAGCCTGGGGTGCCTAATGAGTGAGCTAACTCACATTAATTGCGTTGCGCTCACTGCCCGCTTTCCAGT
CGGGAAACCTGTCGTGCCAGCTGCATTAATGAATCGGCCAACGCGCGGGGAGAGGCGGTTTGCGTATTGG
GCGCTCTTCCGCTTCCTCGCTCACTGACTCGCTGCGCTCGGTCGTTCGGCTGCGGCGAGCGGTATCAGCT
CACTCAAAGGCGGTAATACGGTTATCCACAGAATCAGGGGATAACGCAGGAAAGAACATGTGAGCAAAAG
GCCAGCAAAAGGCCAGGAACCGTAAAAAGGCCGCGTTGCTGGCGTT
Features (pLannotate 1.2.2; 35 found; start..end, strand, type, name):
      1..589     -  rep_origin     ori: high-copy-number ColE1/pMB1/pBR322/pUC origin of replication
    760..1620    -  CDS            AmpR: β-lactamase; bla; confers resistance to ampicillin, carbenicillin, and related antibiotics
   1621..1725    -  promoter       AmpR promoter: bla
   1778..2206    -  rep_origin     f1 ori (sequence partly withheld): f1 bacteriophage origin of replication; arrow indicates direction of (+) strand synthesis
   2211..2366    -  CDS            lacZα (fragment): LacZα fragment of β-galactosidase; lacZ fragment
   2374..2392    +  promoter       T7 promoter: promoter for bacteriophage T7 RNA polymerase
   2413..2548    -  rep_origin     SV40 ori: SV40 origin of replication
   2588..2709    -  polyA_signal   SV40 poly(A) signal: SV40 polyadenylation signal
   2781..3014    -  LTR            3' LTR (ΔU3): self-inactivating 3' long terminal repeat (LTR) from HIV-1
   3016..3084    -  CDS            nef (fragment): NEF_HV1Z2 - Experimental evidence at protein level: Swiss-Prot protein existence level 1. Extracellular Nef protein targets CD4(+) T-lymphocytes for apoptosis by interacting with CXCR4 surface receptors. From Human immunodeficiency virus type 1 group M subtype D (isolate Z2/CDC-Z34) (HIV-1).
   3101..3689    -  misc_feature   WPRE: woodchuck hepatitis virus posttranscriptional regulatory element
   3703..3721    -  misc_feature   MCS (fragment): pUC18/19 multiple cloning site
   3724..4551    -  CDS            NGFR (fragment): TNR16_HUMAN - Also known as TNFRSF16. Experimental evidence at protein level: Swiss-Prot protein existence level 1. Low affinity receptor which can bind to NGF, BDNF, NTF3, and NTF4. Forms a heterodimeric receptor with SORCS2 that binds the precursor forms of NGF, BDNF and NTF3 with high affinity, and has much lower affinity for mature NGF and BDNF (PubMed:24908487). Plays an important role in differentiation and survival of specific neuronal populations during development (By similarity). Can mediate cell survival as well as cell death of neural cells. Plays a role in the inactivation of RHOA
   4666..4690    -  misc_feature   MCS (fragment): pBluescript multiple cloning site
   4693..5203    -  promoter       hPGK promoter: human phosphoglycerate kinase 1 promoter
   5206..5229    +  misc_feature   MCS (fragment): pBluescript multiple cloning site
   5231..5269    +  promoter       minimal CMV promoter: human cytomegalovirus (CMV) immediate early promoter
   5367..6086    +  CDS            EGFP: the original enhanced GFP (Yang et al., 1996) mammalian codon-optimized
   6174..6193    +  misc_feature   MCS (fragment): pBluescript multiple cloning site
   6221..6355    -  polyA_signal   SV40 poly(A) signal: SV40 polyadenylation signal
   6378..6462    -  CDS            large T antigen (fragment): large T antigen from SV40 (simian virus 40)
   6492..6609    -  misc_feature   cPPT/CTS: central polypurine tract and central termination sequence of HIV-1
   6628..6728    -  CDS            Rev (fragment): human immunodeficiency virus 1 (HIV-1) Rev protein; rev; enhances nuclear export of unspliced and incompletely spliced viral mRNAs
   7105..7338    -  misc_feature   RRE: The Rev response element (RRE) of HIV-1 allows for Rev-dependent mRNA export from the nucleus to the cytoplasm.
   7484..7847    -  CDS            HIV-1 gag (fragment): gag protein from human immunodeficiency virus 1; gag
   7831..7956    -  misc_feature   HIV-1 Ψ: packaging signal of human immunodeficiency virus type 1
   8003..8183    -  LTR            5' LTR (truncated): truncated 5' long terminal repeat (LTR) from HIV-1
   8198..8401    -  promoter       CMV promoter: human cytomegalovirus (CMV) immediate early promoter
   8402..8781    -  enhancer       CMV enhancer: human cytomegalovirus immediate early enhancer
   8882..8900    -  promoter       T3 promoter: promoter for bacteriophage T3 RNA polymerase
   8945..8961    -  protein_bind   lac operator: The lac repressor binds to the lac operator to inhibit transcription in E. coli. This inhibition can be relieved by adding lactose or isopropyl-β-D-thiogalactopyranoside (IPTG). lac repressor encoded by lacI
   8969..8999    -  promoter       lac promoter: promoter for the E. coli lac operon
   9014..9035    -  protein_bind   CAP binding site: CAP binding activates transcription in the presence of cAMP. E. coli catabolite activator protein
   9048..9140    -  CDS            lacI (fragment): lac repressor; lacI; The lac repressor binds to the lac operator to inhibit transcription in E. coli. This inhibition can be relieved by adding lactose or isopropyl-β-D-thiogalactopyranoside (IPTG).
   9142..9275    -  rep_origin     RSF ori (fragment): Plasmids containing the RSF 1030 origin of replication can be propagated in E. coli cells that contain additional plasmids with compatible origins.
