[The description below was written by a language model from this plasmid's Addgene catalogue record and pLannotate feature annotations shown in this document.]
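Description:
EGFP-miSFIT-12-C is a 9.3 kb third-generation, self-inactivating HIV-1 lentiviral transfer plasmid built on the pCCL.sin.cPPT bidirectional miR-17 sensor backbone. The catalogue lists it simply as a mammalian expression vector. It is propagated in E. coli through a high-copy ColE1/pUC origin with ampicillin resistance (β-lactamase), and it also carries an f1 origin and an SV40 origin. The viral framework consists of a chimeric CMV enhancer/promoter fused to a truncated 5' LTR, which allows Tat-independent genomic RNA production. This is followed by the Ψ packaging signal with a partial gag sequence, the RRE for Rev-dependent nuclear export, the cPPT/CTS, a WPRE and a ΔU3 3' LTR that inactivates the LTR promoter after integration.

The payload is a bidirectional expression unit. A human PGK promoter drives a truncated NGFR (low-affinity nerve growth factor receptor fragment, dNGFR in the backbone name), followed by the WPRE. Placed back to back with it, a minimal CMV promoter drives EGFP in the opposite direction, terminating at an SV40 polyadenylation signal. According to the depositor, EGFP is under the control of a miR-17 microRNA response element. This element is not annotated in the feature table; such sites normally lie in the 3' UTR, which here would be the short unannotated stretch between EGFP and the poly(A) signal. Endogenous miR-17 represses the EGFP transcript through this site, while NGFR is unaffected and serves as an internal control for normalising to delivery and transcriptional activity.

The stated purpose is tuning EGFP expression levels in mammalian cells. The "12-C" in the name probably denotes a particular variant of the response element, but the record does not define it.
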