Addgene plasmid #124693: EGFP-miSFIT-12-C
Purpose: Tuning expression of EGFP
Depositing lab: Tudor Fulga. Depositing organization: University of Oxford. Publication: Precise tuning of gene expression levels in mammalian cells. Michaels YS, Barnkob MB, Barbosa H, Baeumler TA, Thompson MK, Andre V, Colin-York H, Fritzsche M, Gileadi U, Sheppard HM, Knapp DJHF, Milne TA, Cerundolo V, Fulga TA. Nat Commun. 2019 Feb 18;10(1):818. doi: 10.1038/s41467-019-08777-y. PubMed 30778069.
Backbone
  Vector backbone: AB.pCCL.sin.cPPT.GFP.miR-17-3p.sensor.PGK.dNGFR.WPRE
  Backbone manufacturer: Addgene: 85866
  Vector type: Mammalian Expression
Growth in bacteria
  Bacterial resistance: Ampicillin, 100 μg/mL
  Growth temperature: 37°C
  Growth strain: NEB Stable
  Copy number: Unknown
Gene/Insert
  Gene/Insert name: EGFP
  Promoter: minimal CMV
  Cloning method: Restriction Enzyme; 5′ cloning site Unknown (unknown if destroyed)
Terms and licenses: Academic/Nonprofit Terms; Industry Terms: Not Available to Industry
Depositor comments: Bi-directional expression vector driving EGFP under control of a miR-17 MRE with NGFR as an internal control
How to cite: EGFP-miSFIT-12-C was a gift from Tudor Fulga (Addgene plasmid # 124693 ; http://n2t.net/addgene:124693 ; RRID:Addgene_124693)
