>Addgene plasmid #124693 | EGFP-miSFIT-12-C | depositor partial sequence | sequence record 238180 | miSFIT site
CACGCTGTTTTGACCTCCATAGAAGACACCGGGACCGATCCAGCCTCCGCGGAATTCACCATGGTGAGCA
AGGGCGAGGAGCTGTTCACCGGGGTGGTGCCCATCCTGGTCGAGCTGGACGGCGACGTAAACGGCCACAA
GTTCAGCGTGTCCGGCGAGGGCGAGGGCGATGCCACCTACGGCAAGCTGACCCTGAAGTTCATCTGCACC
ACCGGCAAGCTGCCCGTGCCCTGGCCCACCCTCGTGACCACCCTGACCTACGGCGTGCAGTGCTTCAGCC
GCTACCCCGACCACATGAAGCAGCACGACTTCTTCAAGTCCGCCATGCCCGAAGGCTACGTCCAGGAGCG
CACCATCTTCTTCAAGGACGACGGCAACTACAAGACCCGCGCCGAGGTGAAGTTCGAGGGCGACACCCTG
GTGAACCGCATCGAGCTGAAGGGCATCGACTTCAAGGAGGACGGCAACATCCTGGGGCACAAGCTGGAGT
ACAACTACAACAGCCACAACGTCTATATCATGGCCGACAAGCAGAAGAACGGCATCAAGGTGAACTTCAA
GATCCGCCACAACATCGAGGACGGCAGCGTGCAGCTCGCCGACCACTACCAGCAGAACACCCCCATCGGC
GACGGCCCCGTGCTGCTGCCCGACAACCACTACCTGAGCACCCAGTCCGCCCTGAGCAAAGACCCCAACG
AGAAGCGCGATCACATGGTCCTGCTGGAGTTCGTGACCGCCGCCGGGATCACTCTCGGCATGGACGAGCT
GTACAAGTAAAGCGGCCGCGTCGAGAGATGGGGGAGGCTAACTGAGCTAGCCTACCTGCACTCTAAGCAC
TTTGACCGGTACTAGCTTAGTCATGCACCGGGC
